Addgene plasmid #43851: pFUS_A3A
Depositing lab: Takashi Yamamoto. Depositing organization: Hiroshima University. Publication: Efficient TALEN construction and evaluation methods for human cell and animal applications. Sakuma T, Hosoi S, Woltjen K, Suzuki KI, Kashiwagi K, Wada H, Ochiai H, Miyamoto T, Kawai N, Sasakura Y, Matsuura S, Okada Y, Kawahara A, Hayashi S, Yamamoto T. Genes Cells. 2013 Feb 6. doi: 10.1111/gtc.12037. PubMed 23388034.
Backbone
  Vector backbone: pCR8
  Backbone manufacturer: Invitrogen
  Backbone size w/o insert (bp): 2447
  Total vector size (bp): 2993
Growth in bacteria
  Bacterial resistance: Spectinomycin, 50 μg/mL
  Growth temperature: 37°C
  Growth strain: DH5alpha
  Copy number: High Copy
Gene/Insert
  Gene/Insert name: LacZ + BsaI restriction sites
  Cloning method: Unknown
  Sequencing primers: 5′ pCR8_F1 (ttgatgcctggcagttccct); 3′ pCR8_R1 (cgaaccgaacaggcttatgt)
Terms and licenses: Academic/Nonprofit Terms; Industry Terms: Not Available to Industry
Depositor comments: For more information on Yamamoto TALEN Add-On Plasmids please refer to: http://www.addgene.org/TALEN/Yamamotolab/
How to cite: pFUS_A3A was a gift from Takashi Yamamoto (Addgene plasmid # 43851 ; http://n2t.net/addgene:43851 ; RRID:Addgene_43851)
