[The description below was written by a language model from this plasmid's Addgene catalogue record and pLannotate feature annotations shown in this document.]
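Description:
pFUS_A3A is a small (about 3 kb) bacterial cloning plasmid built on the Invitrogen pCR8 backbone and deposited as part of an add-on set of plasmids for TALEN construction. It replicates in E. coli from a high-copy ColE1/pUC-type origin and is selected with spectinomycin through the aadA aminoglycoside adenylyltransferase gene (annotated SmR). Short upstream remnants of a class 1 integron Pc promoter and a gentamicin acetyltransferase gene are also annotated. rrnB T1 and T2 terminators, typical of pCR8, lie upstream of the insert region and help insulate it from read-through transcription.

The insert is recorded as LacZ plus BsaI restriction sites. In the feature table it appears as a reverse-oriented, pBluescript-derived lacZα cassette with a CAP binding site, lac promoter and lac operator. These drive lacZα fragments interrupted by T3 and T7 promoters and a partial multiple cloning site, with a tiny f1 ori remnant also detected. The BsaI sites themselves are not annotated, so their positions and overhangs cannot be read from the record. BsaI is a type IIS enzyme that cuts outside its recognition sequence, which suits it to Golden Gate-style assembly. An arrangement like this usually lets the lacZα stuffer be excised and replaced by ordered DNA modules, with blue/white screening to identify recombinants. Given the name and the associated TALEN work, the plasmid most likely serves as an intermediate array vector that receives a defined subset of TAL effector repeat modules before final assembly into a TALEN expression vector. The record does not state how many modules it accepts or which position in the array it covers.
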