Features (pLannotate 1.2.2; 16 found; start..end, strand, type, name):
    143..166     +  promoter       Pc promoter (fragment): intI1 (promoter lies within the coding sequence); class 1 integron promoter
    342..398     +  CDS            GmR (fragment): gentamycin acetyltransferase; aacC1; confers resistance to gentamycin
    405..1196    +  CDS            SmR: aminoglycoside adenylyltransferase (Murphy, 1985); aadA; confers resistance to spectinomycin and streptomycin
   1289..1877    +  rep_origin     ori: high-copy-number ColE1/pMB1/pBR322/pUC origin of replication
   2060..2152    +  CDS            lacI (fragment): lac repressor; lacI; The lac repressor binds to the lac operator to inhibit transcription in E. coli. This inhibition can be relieved by adding lactose or isopropyl-β-D-thiogalactopyranoside (IPTG).
   2207..2234    -  terminator     rrnB T2 terminator: transcription terminator T2 from the E. coli rrnB gene
   2366..2409    +  terminator     rrnB T1 terminator: Escherichia coli rrnB; transcription terminator T1 from the E. coli rrnB gene
   2456..2492    -  CDS            lacZα (fragment): LacZα fragment of β-galactosidase; lacZ fragment
   2548..2566    -  rep_origin     f1 ori (fragment): f1 bacteriophage origin of replication; arrow indicates direction of (+) strand synthesis
   2571..2726    -  CDS            lacZα (fragment): LacZα fragment of β-galactosidase; lacZ fragment
   2734..2752    +  promoter       T7 promoter: promoter for bacteriophage T7 RNA polymerase
   2761..2784    -  misc_feature   MCS (fragment): pBluescript multiple cloning site
   2800..2818    -  promoter       T3 promoter: promoter for bacteriophage T3 RNA polymerase
   2863..2879    -  protein_bind   lac operator: The lac repressor binds to the lac operator to inhibit transcription in E. coli. This inhibition can be relieved by adding lactose or isopropyl-β-D-thiogalactopyranoside (IPTG). lac repressor encoded by lacI
   2887..2917    -  promoter       lac promoter: promoter for the E. coli lac operon
   2932..2953    -  protein_bind   CAP binding site: CAP binding activates transcription in the presence of cAMP. E. coli catabolite activator protein
>Addgene plasmid #43851 | pFUS_A3A | depositor full sequence | sequence record 59182 | pFUS_A3A sequence 2993 bps
ACGGTGCAGCGGCTGTTGCCGGTGCTGTGCCAGGACCACGAGACGTCTAGACCAGCCAGGACAGAAATGC
CTCGACTTCGCTGCTACCCAAGGTTGCCGGGTGACGCACACCGTGGAAACGGATGAAGGCACGAACCCAG
TGGACATAAGCCTGTTCGGTTCGTAAGCTGTAATGCAAGTAGCGTATGCGCTCACGCAACTGGTCCAGAA
CCTTGACCGAACGCAGCGGTGGTAACGGCGCAGTGGCGGTTTTCATGGCTTGTTATGACTGTTTTTTTGG
GGTACAGTCTATGCCTCGGGCATCCAAGCAGCAAGCGCGTTACGCCGTGGGTCGATGTTTGATGTTATGG
AGCAGCAACGATGTTACGCAGCAGGGCAGTCGCCCTAAAACAAAGTTAAACATTATGAGGGAAGCGGTGA
TCGCCGAAGTATCGACTCAACTATCAGAGGTAGTTGGCGTCATCGAGCGCCATCTCGAACCGACGTTGCT
GGCCGTACATTTGTACGGCTCCGCAGTGGATGGCGGCCTGAAGCCACACAGTGATATTGATTTGCTGGTT
ACGGTGACCGTAAGGCTTGATGAAACAACGCGGCGAGCTTTGATCAACGACCTTTTGGAAACTTCGGCTT
CCCCTGGAGAGAGCGAGATTCTCCGCGCTGTAGAAGTCACCATTGTTGTGCACGACGACATCATTCCGTG
GCGTTATCCAGCTAAGCGCGAACTGCAATTTGGAGAATGGCAGCGCAATGACATTCTTGCAGGTATCTTC
GAGCCAGCCACGATCGACATTGATCTGGCTATCTTGCTGACAAAAGCAAGAGAACATAGCGTTGCCTTGG
TAGGTCCAGCGGCGGAGGAACTCTTTGATCCGGTTCCTGAACAGGATCTATTTGAGGCGCTAAATGAAAC
CTTAACGCTATGGAACTCGCCGCCCGACTGGGCTGGCGATGAGCGAAATGTAGTGCTTACGTTGTCCCGC
ATTTGGTACAGCGCAGTAACCGGCAAAATCGCGCCGAAGGATGTCGCTGCCGACTGGGCAATGGAGCGCC
TGCCGGCCCAGTATCAGCCCGTCATACTTGAAGCTAGACAGGCTTATCTTGGACAAGAAGAAGATCGCTT
GGCCTCGCGCGCAGATCAGTTGGAAGAATTTGTCCACTACGTGAAAGGCGAGATCACCAAGGTAGTCGGC
AAATAACCCTCGAGCCACCCATGACCAAAATCCCTTAACGTGAGTTACGCGTCGTTCCACTGAGCGTCAG
ACCCCGTAGAAAAGATCAAAGGATCTTCTTGAGATCCTTTTTTTCTGCGCGTAATCTGCTGCTTGCAAAC
AAAAAAACCACCGCTACCAGCGGTGGTTTGTTTGCCGGATCAAGAGCTACCAACTCTTTTTCCGAAGGTA
ACTGGCTTCAGCAGAGCGCAGATACCAAATACTGTCCTTCTAGTGTAGCCGTAGTTAGGCCACCACTTCA
AGAACTCTGTAGCACCGCCTACATACCTCGCTCTGCTAATCCTGTTACCAGTGGCTGCTGCCAGTGGCGA
TAAGTCGTGTCTTACCGGGTTGGACTCAAGACGATAGTTACCGGATAAGGCGCAGCGGTCGGGCTGAACG
GGGGGTTCGTGCACACAGCCCAGCTTGGAGCGAACGACCTACACCGAACTGAGATACCTACAGCGTGAGC
ATTGAGAAAGCGCCACGCTTCCCGAAGGGAGAAAGGCGGACAGGTATCCGGTAAGCGGCAGGGTCGGAAC
AGGAGAGCGCACGAGGGAGCTTCCAGGGGGAAACGCCTGGTATCTTTATAGTCCTGTCGGGTTTCGCCAC
CTCTGACTTGAGCGTCGATTTTTGTGATGCTCGTCAGGGGGGCGGAGCCTATGGAAAAACGCCAGCAACG
CGGCCTTTTTACGGTTCCTGGCCTTTTGCTGGCCTTTTGCTCACATGTTCTTTCCTGCGTTATCCCCTGA
TTCTGTGGATAACCGTATTACCGCCTTTGAGTGAGCTGATACCGCTCGCCGCAGCCGAACGACCGAGCGC
AGCGAGTCAGTGAGCGAGGAAGCGGAAGAGCGCCCAATACGCAAACCGCCTCTCCCCGCGCGTTGGCCGA
TTCATTAATGCAGCTGGCACGACAGGTTTCCCGACTGGAAAGCGGGCAGTGAGCGCAACGCAATTAATAC
GCGTACCGCTAGCCAGGAAGAGTTTGTAGAAACGCAAAAAGGCCATCCGTCAGGATGGCCTTCTGCTTAG
TTTGATGCCTGGCAGTTTATGGCGGGCGTCCTGCCCGCCACCCTCCGGGCCGTTGCTTCACAACGTTCAA
ATCCGCTCCCGGCGGATTTGTCCTACTCAGGAGAGCGTTCACCGACAAACAACAGATAAAACGAAAGGCC
CAGTCTTCCGACTGAGCCTTTCGTTTTATTTGATGCCTGGCAGTTCCCTACTCTCGCGTTAACGCTAGCA
TGGATGTTTTCCCAGTCACGACGTTGTAAAACGACGGCCAGTCTTAAGCGTCTCCCCCTGAACCTGACCC
CGGACCAAGTGGTGGCTATCGAGACCGGCGCCGCTACAGGGCGCGTCCCATTCGCCATTCAGGCTGCGCA
ACTGTTGGGAAGGGCGATCGGTGCGGGCCTCTTCGCTATTACGCCAGCTGGCGAAAGGGGGATGTGCTGC
AAGGCGATTAAGTTGGGTAACGCCAGGGTTTTCCCAGTCACGACGTTGTAAAACGACGGCCAGTGAGCGC
GCGTAATACGACTCACTATAGGGCGAATTGGGTACCGGGCCCCCCCTCGAGGTCCTCCAGCTTTTGTTCC
CTTTAGTGAGGGTTAATTGCGCGCTTGGCGTAATCATGGTCATAGCTGTTTCCTGTGTGAAATTGTTATC
CGCTCACAATTCCACACAACATACGAGCCGGAAGCATAAAGTGTAAAGCCTGGGGTGCCTAATGAGTGAG
CTAACTCACATTAATTGCGTTGCGCTCACTGCCCGCTTTCCACCGGTGGTCTC
