>Addgene plasmid #43851 | pFUS_A3A | addgene partial sequence | sequence record 60705 | pCR8_F1 5'-ttgatgcctggcagttccct-3'
CCAGTCACGACGTTGTAAAACGACGGCCAGTCTTAAGCGTCTCCCCCTGAACCTGACCCCGGACCAAGTG
GTGGCTATCGAGACCGGCGCCGCTACAGGGCGCGTCCCATTCGCCATTCAGGCTGCGCAACTGTTGGGAA
GGGCGATCGGTGCGGGCCTCTTCGCTATTACGCCAGCTGGCGAAAGGGGGATGTGCTGCAAGGCGATTAA
GTTGGGTAACGCCAGGGTTTTCCCAGTCACGACGTTGTAAAACGACGGCCAGTGAGCGCGCGTAATACGA
CTCACTATAGGGCGAATTGGGTACCGGGCCCCCCCTCGAGGTCCTCCAGCTTTTGTTCCCTTTAGTGAGG
GTTAATTGCGCGCTTGGCGTAATCATGGTCATAGCTGTTTCCTGTGTGAAATTGTTATCCGCTCACAATT
CCACACAACATACGAGCCGGAAGCATAAAGTGTAAAGCCTGGGGTGCCTAATGAGTGAGCTAACTCACAT
TAATTGCGTTGCGCTCACTGCCCGCTTTCCACCGGTGGTCTCACGGTGCAGCGGCTGTTGCCGGTGCTGT
GCCAGGACCACGAGACGTCTAGACCAGCCAGGACAGAAATGCCTCGACTTCGCTGCTACCCAAGGTTGCC
GGGTGACGCACACCGTGGAAACGGATGAAGGCACGAACCCAGTGGACATAAGCCTGTTCGGTTCGTAAGC
TGTAATGCAAGTAGCGTATGCGCTCACGCAACTGGTCCAGAACCTTGACCGAACGCAGCGGTGGTAACGG
CGCA
