>Addgene plasmid #43851 | pFUS_A3A | addgene partial sequence | sequence record 61232 | pCR8-R1
CACGGTGTGCGTCACCCGGCAACCTTGGGTAGCAGCGAAGTCGAGGCATTTCTGTCCTGGCTGGTCTAGA
CGTCTCGTGGTCCTGGCACAGCACCGGCAACAGCCGCTGCACCGTGAGACCACCGGTGGAAAGCGGGCAG
TGAGCGCAACGCAATTAATGTGAGTTAGCTCACTCATTAGGCACCCCAGGCTTTACACTTTATGCTTCCG
GCTCGTATGTTGTGTGGAATTGTGAGCGGATAACAATTTCACACAGGAAACAGCTATGACCATGATTACG
CCAAGCGCGCAATTAACCCTCACTAAAGGGAACAAAAGCTGGAGGACCTCGAGGGGGGGCCCGGTACCCA
ATTCGCCCTATAGTGAGTCGTATTACGCGCGCTCACTGGCCGTCGTTTTACAACGTCGTGACTGGGAAAA
CCCTGGCGTTACCCAACTTAATCGCCTTGCAGCACATCCCCCTTTCGCCAGCTGGCGTAATAGCGAAGAG
GCCCGCACCGATCGCCCTTCCCAACAGTTGCGCAGCCTGAATGGCGAATGGGACGCGCCCTGTAGCGGCG
CCGGTCTCGATAGCCACCACTTGGTCCGGGGTCAGGTTCAGGGGGAGACGCTTAAGACTGGCCGTCGTTT
TACAACGTCGTGACTGGGAAAACATCCATGCTAGCGTTAACGCGAGAGTAGGGAACTGCCAGGCATCAAA
TAAAACGAAAGGCTCAGTCGGAAGACTGGGCCTTTCGTTTTATCTGTTGTTTGTCGGTGAACGCTCTCCT
GAGTAGGACAAATCCGCCGGGAGCGGATTTGAACGTTGTGAA
