>Addgene plasmid #43851 | pFUS_A3A | addgene partial sequence | sequence record 80385 | pCR8_F1 5'-ttgatgcctggcagttccct-3'
CCAGTCACGACGTTGTAAAACGACGGCCAGTCTTAAGCGTCTCCCCCTGAACCTGACCCCGGACCAAGTG
GTGGCTATCGAGACCGGCGCCGCTACAGGGCGCGTCCCATTCGCCATTCAGGCTGCGCAACTGTTGGGAA
GGGCGATCGGTGCGGGCCTCTTCGCTATTACGCCAGCTGGCGAAAGGGGGATGTGCTGCAAGGCGATTAA
GTTGGGTAACGCCAGGGTTTTCCCAGTCACGACGTTGTAAAACGACGGCCAGTGAGCGCGCGTAATACGA
CTCACTATAGGGCGAATTGGGTACCGGGCCCCCCCTCGAGGTCCTCCAGCTTTTGTTCCCTTTAGTGAGG
GTTAATTGCGCGCTTGGCGTAATCATGGTCATAGCTGTTTCCTGTGTGAAATTGTTATCCGCTCACAATT
CCACACAACATACGAGCCGGAAGCATAAAGTGTAAAGCCTGGGGTGCCTAATGAGTGAGCTAACTCACAT
T
