>Addgene plasmid #43851 | pFUS_A3A | addgene partial sequence | sequence record 80395 | pCR8_R1
GTGCGTCACCCGGCAACCTTGGGTAGCAGCGAAGTCGAGGCATTTCTGTCCTGGCTGGTCTAGACGTCTC
GTGGTCCTGGCACAGCACCGGCAACAGCCGCTGCACCGTGAGACCACCGGTGGAAAGCGGGCAGTGAGCG
CAACGCAATTAATGTGAGTTAGCTCACTCATTAGGCACCCCAGGCTTTACACTTTATGCTTCCGGCTCGT
ATGTTGTGTGGAATTGTGAGCGGATAACAATTTCACACAGGAAACAGCTATGACCATGATTACGCCAAGC
GCGCAATTAACCCTCACTAAAGGGAACAAAAGCTGGAGGACCTCGAGGGGGGGCCCGGTACCCAATTCGC
CCTATAGTGAGTCGTATTACGCGCGCTCACTGGCCGTCGTTTTACAACGTCGTGACTGGGAAAACCCTGG
CGTTACCCAACTTAATCGCCTTGCAGCACATCCCCCTTTCGCCAGCTGGCGTAATAGCGAAGAGGCCCGC
ACCGATCGCCCTTCCCAACAGTTGCGCAGCCTGAATGGCGAATGGGACGCGCCCTGTAGCGGCGCCGGTC
TCGATAGCCACCACTTGGTCCGGGGTCAGGTTCAGGGGGAGACGCTTAAGACTGGCCGTCGTTTTACAAC
GTCGTGACTGGGAAAACATCCATGCTAGCGTTAACGCGAGAGTAGGGAACTGCCAGGCATCAAA
